Addgene plasmid #29203: pEMS1406
Purpose: Expression of the reporter gene under the control of the MiniPromoter in this plasmid has not been tested
Depositing lab: Elizabeth Simpson. Depositing organization: University of British Columbia. Publication: A regulatory toolbox of MiniPromoters to drive selective expression in the brain. Portales-Casamar E, Swanson DJ, Liu L, de Leeuw CN, Banks KG, Ho Sui SJ, Fulton DL, Ali J, Amirabbasi M, Arenillas DJ, Babyak N, Black SF, Bonaguro RJ, Brauer E, Candido TR, Castellarin M, Chen J, Chen Y, Cheng JC, Chopra V, Docking TR, Dreolini L, D'Souza CA, Flynn EK, Glenn R, Hatakka K, Hearty TG, Imanian B, Jiang S, Khorasan-zadeh S, Komljenovic I, Laprise S, Liao NY, Lim JS, Lithwick S, Liu F, Liu J, Lu M, McConechy M, McLeod AJ, Milisavljevic M, Mis J, O'Connor K, Palma B, Palmquist DL, Schmouth JF, Swanson MI, Tam B, Ticoll A, Turner JL, Varhol R, Vermeulen J, Watkins RF, Wilson G, Wong BK, Wong SH, Wong TY, Yang GS, Ypsilanti AR, Jones SJ, Holt RA, Goldowitz D, Wasserman WW, Simpson EM. Proc Natl Acad Sci U S A. 2010 Sep 21. 107(38):16589-94. 10.1073/pnas.1009158107 PubMed 20807748.
Backbone
  Vector backbone: pEMS1306
  Backbone size w/o insert (bp): 16454
  Vector type: Pleiades Promoter Project [sic, Pleaides Plieades]
Growth in bacteria
  Bacterial resistance: Ampicillin, 100 μg/mL
  Growth temperature: 37°C
  Growth strain: DH5alpha
  Growth instructions: DH10B
  Copy number: High Copy
Gene/Insert
  Gene/Insert name: Ple199 (alt names: SLC6A5; solute carrier family 6, member 5)
  Species: H. sapiens (human)
  Insert size (bp): 3274
  Entrez Gene: SLC6A5 (a.k.a. GLYT-2, GLYT2, HKPX3, NET1)
  Tag / fusion protein: EGFP-NLS (C terminal on backbone)
  Cloning method: Restriction Enzyme; 5′ cloning site FseI (unknown if destroyed); 3′ cloning site AscI (unknown if destroyed)
  Sequencing primers: 5′ Unknown
Terms and licenses: Academic/Nonprofit Terms; Industry Terms: Not Available to Industry
How to cite: pEMS1406 was a gift from Elizabeth Simpson (Addgene plasmid # 29203 ; http://n2t.net/addgene:29203 ; RRID:Addgene_29203)
