[The description below was written by a language model from this plasmid's Addgene catalogue record.]
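Description:
pEMS1406 is a plasmid from the Pleiades Promoter Project, a resource of compact human regulatory elements ("MiniPromoters") designed to drive selective gene expression in defined regions and cell types of the brain. It is built on the large pEMS1306 backbone (about 16.5 kb without insert) and is maintained in E. coli as a high-copy plasmid under ampicillin selection. The record lists no feature table, so the origin of replication and whatever other elements account for the backbone's size are not stated here.

The insert is Ple199, a roughly 3.3 kb MiniPromoter assembled from human regulatory sequence of SLC6A5. This gene encodes the glycine transporter GLYT2, a solute carrier family 6 member generally associated with glycinergic neurons. The MiniPromoter was cloned between FseI and AscI sites, upstream of a reporter supplied by the backbone: EGFP carrying a nuclear localization signal. In this arrangement the promoter fragment, rather than a coding sequence, is the element under test. Nuclear-targeted green fluorescence marks the cells in which Ple199 is transcriptionally active, and concentrating the signal in the nucleus makes individual expressing cells easier to identify and count.

The intended use is to assess or exploit SLC6A5-derived regulatory sequence for restricted reporter expression in the nervous system. However, the depositor notes that reporter expression under the control of this MiniPromoter has not been tested in this plasmid, so its activity and specificity should be treated as unvalidated. The record does not describe the delivery route or the host organism for expression.
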