>Addgene plasmid #29203 | pEMS1406 | addgene partial sequence | sequence record 39578 | EGFP-N 5'-CGTCGCCGTCCAGCTCGACCAG-3'
CTCTCGCCCTTGCTCACCATGGTGGCGGAAGTTCCTATACCTTTTGAAGAATAGGAACTTCGGCGCGCCT
GGAGGGTGAAACCCGCTATTGACAAGACTGGGTTTGGCTCAGGCAGGAGAGGCGCTTTCTATATCTCCTT
GGGAAAGGCCGGGTTTGCGTCAGTGCAAAGCAAGGTGCCCTTGGTTTGACATTTTCTTGATAATACAAGT
TTGATAAATCATTACCCCCTTGGATTCAAGTTTTAAAGGGACAACAGCCTAGAGTATGCTGGCCAGTTGT
CACTCCAGCGGGAGGGGGCTGCGTGTTTGGCGTGACTCATGTGGTCTGATTACTAAACCGAAACCGGCAG
GAGGGGAAGACAGAAGTTTGCCTCCTCCTAATTAAGGGAAACATGGGAGGGACACGTCCCACTGCACCCA
AGGCAAGGCGCAGCCGCCAACAGAGTGGATCGGGCTGTAGAGGAGGAAGGAGGGGGTTAAATCACTGTCT
ATTCTTTCCCTTTCACTAGATTCCATTGCTGTCCCCCCTTATCTTCAGGGATTCCGAAAATATTACTCCG
AAAGAGGTTGAGGGTCTGCGCATAGCCCCACAGCTCTGCGATGACTGAAGCA
