>Addgene plasmid #29203 | pEMS1406 | addgene partial sequence | sequence record 39710 | pEMS1307-fwd 5'-ccgcacgtctaagaaaccat-3'
AAATAGGCGTATCACGAGGCCCTTTCGTCTTCAAGAATTAATTCCGATCATATTCAATAACCCTTAATGA
ATTCGAGCTCCTAGGCCGGCCGCGACTTGAATGCGGTAGGCCGCCCTCTGGGCCCTCTCCTGTCTGGGTT
GCAGCTGGCGTTTCGTGTCTTGGCAGTAACACTGGCGTCAGGACTGTCACCGGATGGCCTGTTTTTCAGA
AGGCTACCCCCATACAACCGAGTGGACACGAGTTTTCAAAAATATTTATTTGCTTATCTGCAAGGCAGGA
GAGGAGGGAACAAAGTGATCGAGGACAAAATCAATTACTATTTTTCATCTTTGACAAAGTAATTAAGGCC
GTAGTGACTGGCTAATTCAGACCGAATGGCTGCGCGGTGATGGATGCGGATTTACGGCCTCCTTGGCTGC
GGCGCGCTGGGCCTGATTATCACTATAAACAGGCGTCCGCGGAGGGCGGGGGCGGAGGCCCGCGTCTAGA
GGACGTGCGGCTGGTCTTCTTCTTCTTCTTCTTCTTTTTTTTTGTTTTTGTTTTTTAATACTGCGGTTCC
ATCCTCTGCGCTTCGTAGGCGCTGACACACACCCATACGCACGACCTGCTGCCCC
